>Addgene plasmid #162967 | C514-E67: attB5r-RU5u-Strep2x2-nostop-attB1r | addgene full sequence | sequence record 330945 | Addgene NGS Result
TGGCAGTTCCCTACTCTCGCGTTAACGCTACCATGGAGCTCGAATTCTACAGTCACTAATACCATCTAAG
TAGTTGATTCATAGTGACTGCATATGTTGTGTTTTACAGTATTATGTAGTCTGTTTTTTATGCAAAATCT
AATTTAATATATTGATATTTATATCATTTTACGTTTCTCGTTCAACTTTTGTATACAAAGTGGCGAGGGG
CTCGCATCTCTCCTTCACGCGCCCGCCGCCCTACCTGAGGCCGCCATCCACGCCGGTTGAGTCGCGTTCT
GCCGCCTCCCGCCTGTGGTGCCTCCTGAACTGCGTCCGCCGTCTAGGTAAGTTTAAAGCTCAGGTCGAGA
CCGGGCCTTTGTCCGGCGCTCCCTTGGAGCCTACCTAGACTCAGCCGGCTCTCCACGCTTTGCCTGACCC
TGCTTGCTCAACTCTACGTCTTTGTTTCGTTTTCTGTTCTGCGCCGTTACAGATCACCATGGGGTGGTCA
CACCCGCAATTCGAAAAGGGAGGCGGTTCTGGAGGCGGATCCGGAGGCTCGGCTTGGAGCCATCCTCAGT
TCGAGAAGGGGACAACTTTGTACAAAAAAGTTGAACGAGAAACGTAAAATGATATAAATATCAATATATT
AAATTAGATTTTGCATAAAAAACAGACTACATAATACTGTAAAACACAACATATGCAGTCACTATGAACC
AACTACTTAGATGGTATTAGTGACCTGTAGAATTCGAGCTCTAGAGCTGCAGGGCGGCCGCGATATCCCC
TATAGTGAGTCGTATTACATGGTCATAGCTGTTTCCTGGCAGCTCTGGCCCGTGTCTCAAAATCTCTGAT
GTTACATTGCACAAGATCGGTACCCGGGGATCCTCTAGACCAGCCAGGACAGAAATGCCTCGACTTCGCT
GCTACCCAAGGTTGCCGGGTGACGCACACCGTGGAAACGGATGAAGGCACGAACCCAGTGGACATAAGCC
TGTTCGGTTCGTAAGCTGTAATGCAAGTAGCGTATGCGCTCACGCAACTGGTCCAGAACCTTGACCGAAC
GCAGCGGTGGTAACGGCGCAGTGGCGGTTTTCATGGCTTGTTATGACTGTTTTTTTGGGGTACAGTCTAT
GCCTCGGGCATCCAAGCAGCAAGCGCGTTACGCCGTGGGTCGATGTTTGATGTTATGGAGCAGCAACGAT
GTTACGCAGCAGGGCAGTCGCCCTAAAACAAAGTTAAACATTATGAGGGAAGCGGTGATCGCCGAAGTAT
CGACTCAACTATCAGAGGTAGTTGGCGTCATCGAGCGCCATCTCGAACCGACGTTGCTGGCCGTACATTT
GTACGGCTCCGCAGTGGATGGCGGCCTGAAGCCACACAGTGATATTGATTTGCTGGTTACGGTGACCGTA
AGGCTTGATGAAACAACGCGGCGAGCTTTGATCAACGACCTTTTGGAAACTTCGGCTTCCCCTGGAGAGA
GCGAGATTCTCCGCGCTGTAGAAGTCACCATTGTTGTGCACGACGACATCATTCCGTGGCGTTATCCAGC
TAAGCGCGAACTGCAATTTGGAGAATGGCAGCGCAATGACATTCTTGCAGGTATCTTCGAGCCAGCCACG
ATCGACATTGATCTGGCTATCTTGCTGACAAAAGCAAGAGAACATAGCGTTGCCTTGGTAGGTCCAGCGG
CGGAGGAACTCTTTGATCCGGTTCCTGAACAGGATCTATTTGAGGCGCTAAATGAAACCTTAACGCTATG
GAACTCGCCGCCCGACTGGGCTGGCGATGAGCGAAATGTAGTGCTTACGTTGTCCCGCATTTGGTACAGC
GCAGTAACCGGCAAAATCGCGCCGAAGGATGTCGCTGCCGACTGGGCAATGGAGCGCCTGCCGGCCCAGT
ATCAGCCCGTCATACTTGAAGCTAGACAGGCTTATCTTGGACAAGAAGAAGATCGCTTGGCCTCGCGCGC
AGATCAGTTGGAAGAATTTGTCCACTACGTGAAAGGCGAGATCACCAAGGTAGTCGGCAAATAACCCTCG
AGCCACCCATGACCAAAATCCCTTAACGTGAGTTACGCGTCGTTCCACTGAGCGTCAGACCCCGTAGAAA
AGATCAAAGGATCTTCTTGAGATCCTTTTTTTCTGCGCGTAATCTGCTGCTTGCAAACAAAAAAACCACC
GCTACCAGCGGTGGTTTGTTTGCCGGATCAAGAGCTACCAACTCTTTTTCCGAAGGTAACTGGCTTCAGC
AGAGCGCAGATACCAAATACTGTTCTTCTAGTGTAGCCGTAGTTAGGCCACCACTTCAAGAACTCTGTAG
CACCGCCTACATACCTCGCTCTGCTAATCCTGTTACCAGTGGCTGCTGCCAGTGGCGATAAGTCGTGTCT
TACCGGGTTGGACTCAAGACGATAGTTACCGGATAAGGCGCAGCGGTCGGGCTGAACGGGGGGTTCGTGC
ACACAGCCCAGCTTGGAGCGAACGACCTACACCGAACTGAGATACCTACAGCGTGAGCTATGAGAAAGCG
CCACGCTTCCCGAAGGGAGAAAGGCGGACAGGTATCCGGTAAGCGGCAGGGTCGGAACAGGAGAGCGCAC
GAGGGAGCTTCCAGGGGGAAACGCCTGGTATCTTTATAGTCCTGTCGGGTTTCGCCACCTCTGACTTGAG
CGTCGATTTTTGTGATGCTCGTCAGGGGGGCGGAGCCTATGGAAAAACGCCAGCAACGCGGCCTTTTTAC
GGTTCCTGGCCTTTTGCTGGCCTTTTGCTCACATGTTCTTTCCTGCGTTATCCCCTGATTCTGTGGATAA
CCGTATTACCGCTAGCCAGGAAGAGTTTGTAGAAACGCAAAAAGGCCATCCGTCAGGATGGCCTTCTGCT
TAGTTTGATGCCTGGCAGTTTATGGCGGGCGTCCTGCCCGCCACCCTCCGGGCCGTTGCTTCACAACGTT
CAAATCCGCTCCCGGCGGATTTGTCCTACTCAGGAGAGCGTTCACCGACAAACAACAGATAAAACGAAAG
GCCCAGTCTTCCGACTGAGCCTTTCGTTTTATTTGATGCC
Features (pLannotate 1.2.2; 11 found; start..end, strand, type, name):
     80..201     -  protein_bind   attR5: mutant version of attR; recombination site for the Gateway® LR reaction LR Clonase™
    207..475     +  LTR            5' LTR (truncated): truncated 5' long terminal repeat (LTR) from human T-cell leukemia virus (HTLV) type 1
    572..696     +  protein_bind   attR1: mutant version of attR; recombination site for the Gateway® LR reaction LR Clonase™
    769..787     -  promoter       T7 promoter: promoter for bacteriophage T7 RNA polymerase
    857..879     +  misc_feature   MCS (fragment): pUC18/19 multiple cloning site
    971..994     +  promoter       Pc promoter (fragment): intI1 (promoter lies within the coding sequence); class 1 integron promoter
   1170..1226    +  CDS            GmR (fragment): gentamycin acetyltransferase; aacC1; confers resistance to gentamycin
   1233..2024    +  CDS            SmR: aminoglycoside adenylyltransferase (Murphy, 1985); aadA; confers resistance to spectinomycin and streptomycin
   2117..2705    +  rep_origin     ori: high-copy-number ColE1/pMB1/pBR322/pUC origin of replication
   2840..2867    -  terminator     rrnB T2 terminator: transcription terminator T2 from the E. coli rrnB gene
   2999..3042    +  terminator     rrnB T1 terminator: Escherichia coli rrnB; transcription terminator T1 from the E. coli rrnB gene
