[The description below was written by a language model from this plasmid's Addgene catalogue record and pLannotate feature annotations shown in this document.]
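Description:
C514-E67: attB5r-RU5u-Strep2x2-nostop-attB1r is a small (about 3 kb) Gateway entry clone built on the pDonr235 donor backbone and intended as a modular part for multisite, combinatorial assembly of expression constructs. It is propagated in E. coli from a high-copy ColE1/pUC-type origin and selected with spectinomycin through the aadA (SmR) aminoglycoside adenylyltransferase gene. A fragment of a class 1 integron Pc promoter and a short remnant of a gentamicin acetyltransferase gene lie just upstream of that marker, apparently carried over from the resistance cassette's source. The rrnB T1 and T2 terminators flank the cloning region to insulate it from read-through transcription, and a T7 promoter and a pUC MCS fragment sit next to the recombination cassette.

The payload is a synthetic element bounded by two Gateway recombination sites, which the automated annotation labels attR5 and attR1, consistent with the reversed ("r") attB5r/attB1r sites in the name. Between them is a truncated HTLV-1 5' LTR segment, corresponding to the RU5 5' untranslated region described in the record, followed by a dual Strep-tag II purification tag. The feature table does not annotate the tag itself, but an unannotated gap between the LTR segment and the second att site is where it would be expected. The tag has no stop codon, so translation can continue across the attB1 junction into a downstream open reading frame supplied by another entry clone. No promoter for the tagged fusion is annotated within the cassette, which suggests that one comes from another module or the destination vector. The construct is used in LR recombination to generate N-terminally dual Strep-tagged fusion proteins for affinity purification.
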