Addgene plasmid #162967: C514-E67: attB5r-RU5u-Strep2x2-nostop-attB1r
Purpose: Gateway attB5r/attB1r entry clone for generation of N-terminal dual Strep-tagged fusion proteins
Depositing lab: Dominic Esposito. Depositing organization: National Cancer Institute (NCI). Publication: Combinatorial assembly of clone libraries using site-specific recombination. Wall VE, Garvey LA, Mehalko JL, Procter LV, Esposito D. Methods Mol Biol. 2014;1116:193-208. doi: 10.1007/978-1-62703-764-8_14. PubMed 24395366.
Backbone
  Vector backbone: pDonr235
  Vector type: Synthetic Biology
Growth in bacteria
  Bacterial resistance: Spectinomycin, 50 μg/mL
  Growth temperature: 37°C
  Growth strain: DH5alpha
  Copy number: High Copy
Gene/Insert
  Gene/Insert name: Dual Strep2 purification tag with upstream HTLV RU5 5' UTR
  Species: Synthetic
  Cloning method: Gateway Cloning
Terms and licenses: Academic/Nonprofit Terms; Industry Terms: Not Available to Industry
How to cite: C514-E67: attB5r-RU5u-Strep2x2-nostop-attB1r was a gift from Dominic Esposito (Addgene plasmid # 162967 ; http://n2t.net/addgene:162967 ; RRID:Addgene_162967)
